Addgene plasmid #134936: pCDH-MSCV-hCD38-EF1α-GFP+Puro
Purpose: expression human CD38 in mammalian cells
Depositing lab: Jianjun Zhao. Depositing organization: Cleveland Clinic Foundation. Publication: Targeting of CD38 by the tumor suppressor miR-26a serves as a novel potential therapeutic agent in multiple myeloma. Hu Y, Liu H, Fang C, Li C, Xhyliu F, Dysert H, Bodo J, Habermehl G, Russell BE, Li W, Chappell M, Jiang X, Ondrejka SL, Hsi ED, Maciejewski JP, Yi Q, Anderson KC, Munshi NC, Ao G, Valent JN, Lin J, Zhao J. Cancer Res. 2020 Mar 19. pii: 0008-5472.CAN-19-1077. doi: 10.1158/0008-5472.CAN-19-1077. PubMed 32193289.
Backbone
  Vector backbone: pCDH-MSCV-MCS-EF1α-GFP+Puro
  Backbone manufacturer: SBI system biosience
  Backbone size w/o insert (bp): 8220
  Total vector size (bp): 9123
  Modifications to backbone: insert human CD38 gene
  Vector type: Mammalian Expression, Lentiviral
  Selectable markers: Puromycin
Growth in bacteria
  Bacterial resistance: Ampicillin, 100 μg/mL
  Growth temperature: 30°C
  Growth strain: NEB Stable
  Copy number: Low Copy
Gene/Insert
  Gene/Insert name: CD38
  Species: H. sapiens (human)
  Insert size (bp): 903
  Entrez Gene: CD38 (a.k.a. ADPRC 1, ADPRC1, cADPR1)
Resource information
  A portion of this plasmid was derived from a plasmid made by: we cloned the plasmid
Terms and licenses: Academic/Nonprofit Terms; Industry Terms: Not Available to Industry
How to cite: pCDH-MSCV-hCD38-EF1α-GFP+Puro was a gift from Jianjun Zhao (Addgene plasmid # 134936 ; http://n2t.net/addgene:134936 ; RRID:Addgene_134936)
