[The description below was written by a language model from this plasmid's Addgene catalogue record and pLannotate feature annotations shown in this document.]
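Description:
pCDH-MSCV-hCD38-EF1α-GFP+Puro is a third-generation-style HIV-1 lentiviral transfer plasmid for expressing human CD38 in mammalian cells. It was built by inserting the roughly 900 bp CD38 coding sequence into the commercial pCDH-MSCV-MCS-EF1α-GFP+Puro backbone. It is propagated in E. coli through a ColE1/pUC-type origin with ampicillin resistance. The catalogue entry lists it as low copy although the origin is annotated as a high-copy type. The catalogue size (9,123 bp) and the sequenced record (9,155 nt) differ slightly.

The viral portion begins with an RSV promoter fused to a truncated HIV-1 5' LTR, which drives genomic RNA production in packaging cells without needing Tat. This is followed by the Ψ packaging signal with a partial gag sequence, the Rev response element for nuclear export of the unspliced genome, and the cPPT/CTS, which aids nuclear import. The downstream truncated HIV-1 LTR is followed by an SV40 poly(A) signal and SV40 origin.

Between these elements sit two independent expression units. An MSCV LTR-derived promoter drives CD38, an ectoenzyme and immune-cell surface receptor that synthesizes cyclic ADP-ribose and NAADP. Downstream, an EF-1α core promoter joined to an HTLV-1 LTR segment drives copGFP and puromycin N-acetyltransferase. The feature table does not annotate the short linker between these two reading frames. A WPRE after the marker cassette enhances transcript stability and expression.

Transduced cells can thus be tracked by green fluorescence and enriched with puromycin while overexpressing CD38. The associated publication concerns CD38 targeting in multiple myeloma.
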