Features (pLannotate 1.2.2; 28 found; start..end, strand, type, name):
      6..232     +  promoter       RSV promoter: Rous sarcoma virus enhancer/promoter
    233..413     +  LTR            5' LTR (truncated): truncated 5' long terminal repeat (LTR) from HIV-1
    460..585     +  misc_feature   HIV-1 Ψ: packaging signal of human immunodeficiency virus type 1
    569..907     +  CDS            HIV-1 gag (fragment): gag protein from human immunodeficiency virus 1; gag
   1078..1311    +  misc_feature   RRE: The Rev response element (RRE) of HIV-1 allows for Rev-dependent mRNA export from the nucleus to the cytoplasm.
   1688..1788    +  CDS            Rev (fragment): human immunodeficiency virus 1 (HIV-1) Rev protein; rev; enhances nuclear export of unspliced and incompletely spliced viral mRNAs
   1807..1923    +  misc_feature   cPPT/CTS: central polypurine tract and central termination sequence of HIV-1
   1936..2349    +  LTR            5' LTR (fragment): 5' long terminal repeat from murine embryonic stem cell virus
   2353..3252    +  CDS            CD38: CD38_HUMAN - Experimental evidence at protein level: Swiss-Prot protein existence level 1. Synthesizes the second messengers cyclic ADP-ribose and nicotinate-adenine dinucleotide phosphate, the former a second messenger for glucose-induced insulin secretion. Also has cADPr hydrolase activity. Also moonlights as a receptor in cells of the immune system. From Homo sapiens (Human).
   3297..3508    +  promoter       EF-1α core promoter: core promoter for human elongation factor EF-1α
   3521..3789    +  LTR            5' LTR (truncated): truncated 5' long terminal repeat (LTR) from human T-cell leukemia virus (HTLV) type 1
   3846..4510    +  CDS            CopGFP (fragment): green fluorescent protein 2 from Pontellina plumata, also known as ppluGFP2 (Shagin et al., 2004)
   4634..5233    +  CDS            PuroR: puromycin N-acetyltransferase; pac from Streptomyces alboniger; confers resistance to puromycin
   5234..5822    +  misc_feature   WPRE: woodchuck hepatitis virus posttranscriptional regulatory element
   5817..5924    +  CDS            nef (fragment): NEF_SIVS4 - Experimental evidence at protein level: Swiss-Prot protein existence level 1. Interferes with TCR signaling from the cell membrane. Interacts with CD247/TCRZ (TCR zeta chain) and exert potent down- regulation of cell surface TCR/CD3 complexes. From Simian immunodeficiency virus (isolate F236/smH4) (SIV-sm) (Simian immunodeficiency virus sooty mangabey monkey).
   5949..6129    +  LTR            5' LTR (truncated): truncated 5' long terminal repeat (LTR) from HIV-1
   6201..6322    +  polyA_signal   SV40 poly(A) signal: SV40 polyadenylation signal
   6362..6497    +  rep_origin     SV40 ori: SV40 origin of replication
   6554..6570    -  protein_bind   lac operator: The lac repressor binds to the lac operator to inhibit transcription in E. coli. This inhibition can be relieved by adding lactose or isopropyl-β-D-thiogalactopyranoside (IPTG). lac repressor encoded by lacI
   6578..6608    -  promoter       lac promoter: promoter for the E. coli lac operon
   6623..6644    -  protein_bind   CAP binding site: CAP binding activates transcription in the presence of cAMP. E. coli catabolite activator protein
   6657..6749    -  CDS            lacI (fragment): lac repressor; lacI; The lac repressor binds to the lac operator to inhibit transcription in E. coli. This inhibition can be relieved by adding lactose or isopropyl-β-D-thiogalactopyranoside (IPTG).
   6932..7520    -  rep_origin     ori: high-copy-number ColE1/pMB1/pBR322/pUC origin of replication
   7691..8551    -  CDS            AmpR: β-lactamase; bla; confers resistance to ampicillin, carbenicillin, and related antibiotics
   8552..8656    -  promoter       AmpR promoter: bla
   8751..8786    +  CDS            rop (fragment): Rop protein, which maintains plasmids at low copy number; rop
   8888..8987    +  misc_feature   bom (fragment): basis of mobility region from pBR322
   8993..9147    -  CDS            lacZα (fragment): LacZα fragment of β-galactosidase; lacZ fragment
>Addgene plasmid #134936 | pCDH-MSCV-hCD38-EF1α-GFP+Puro | addgene full sequence | sequence record 270999 | Addgene NGS Result
ACGCGTGTAGTCTTATGCAATACTCTTGTAGTCTTGCAACATGGTAACGATGAGTTAGCAACATGCCTTA
CAAGGAGAGAAAAAGCACCGTGCATGCCGATTGGTGGAAGTAAGGTGGTACGATCGTGCCTTATTAGGAA
GGCAACAGACGGGTCTGACATGGATTGGACGAACCACTGAATTGCCGCATTGCAGAGATATTGTATTTAA
GTGCCTAGCTCGATACATAAACGGGTCTCTCTGGTTAGACCAGATCTGAGCCTGGGAGCTCTCTGGCTAA
CTAGGGAACCCACTGCTTAAGCCTCAATAAAGCTTGCCTTGAGTGCTTCAAGTAGTGTGTGCCCGTCTGT
TGTGTGACTCTGGTAACTAGAGATCCCTCAGACCCTTTTAGTCAGTGTGGAAAATCTCTAGCAGTGGCGC
CCGAACAGGGACTTGAAAGCGAAAGGGAAACCAGAGGAGCTCTCTCGACGCAGGACTCGGCTTGCTGAAG
CGCGCACGGCAAGAGGCGAGGGGCGGCGACTGGTGAGTACGCCAAAAATTTTGACTAGCGGAGGCTAGAA
GGAGAGAGATGGGTGCGAGAGCGTCAGTATTAAGCGGGGGAGAATTAGATCGCGATGGGAAAAAATTCGG
TTAAGGCCAGGGGGAAAGAAAAAATATAAATTAAAACATATAGTATGGGCAAGCAGGGAGCTAGAACGAT
TCGCAGTTAATCCTGGCCTGTTAGAAACATCAGAAGGCTGTAGACAAATACTGGGACAGCTACAACCATC
CCTTCAGACAGGATCAGAAGAACTTAGATCATTATATAATACAGTAGCAACCCTCTATTGTGTGCATCAA
AGGATAGAGATAAAAGACACCAAGGAAGCTTTAGACAAGATAGAGGAAGAGCAAAACAAAAGTAAGACCA
CCGCACAGCAAGCGGCCACTGATCTTCAGACCTGGAGGAGGAGATATGAGGGACAATTGGAGAAGTGAAT
TATATAAATATAAAGTAGTAAAAATTGAACCATTAGGAGTAGCACCCACCAAGGCAAAGAGAAGAGTGGT
GCAGAGAGAAAAAAGAGCAGTGGGAATAGGAGCTTTGTTCCTTGGGTTCTTGGGAGCAGCAGGAAGCACT
ATGGGCGCAGCGTCAATGACGCTGACGGTACAGGCCAGACAATTATTGTCTGGTATAGTGCAGCAGCAGA
ACAATTTGCTGAGGGCTATTGAGGCGCAACAGCATCTGTTGCAACTCACAGTCTGGGGCATCAAGCAGCT
CCAGGCAAGAATCCTGGCTGTGGAAAGATACCTAAAGGATCAACAGCTCCTGGGGATTTGGGGTTGCTCT
GGAAAACTCATTTGCACCACTGCTGTGCCTTGGAATGCTAGTTGGAGTAATAAATCTCTGGAACAGATTT
GGAATCACACGACCTGGATGGAGTGGGACAGAGAAATTAACAATTACACAAGCTTAATACACTCCTTAAT
TGAAGAATCGCAAAACCAGCAAGAAAAGAATGAACAAGAATTATTGGAATTAGATAAATGGGCAAGTTTG
TGGAATTGGTTTAACATAACAAATTGGCTGTGGTATATAAAATTATTCATAATGATAGTAGGAGGCTTGG
TAGGTTTAAGAATAGTTTTTGCTGTACTTTCTATAGTGAATAGAGTTAGGCAGGGATATTCACCATTATC
GTTTCAGACCCACCTCCCAACCCCGAGGGGACCCGACAGGCCCGAAGGAATAGAAGAAGAAGGTGGAGAG
AGAGACAGAGACAGATCCATTCGATTAGTGAACGGATCTCGACGGTATCGGTTAACTTTTAAAAGAAAAG
GGGGGATTGGGGGGTACAGTGCAGGGGAAAGAATAGTAGACATAATAGCAACAGACATACAAACTAAAGA
ATTACAAAAACAAATTACAAAATTCAAAATTTTATCGATACTAGTTGAAAGACCCCACCTGTAGGTTTGG
CAAGTTAGCTTAAGTAACGCCATTTTGCAAGGCATGGAAAATACATAACTGAGAATAGAGAAGTTCAGAT
CAAGGTTAGGAACAGAGAGACAGCAGAATATGGGCCAAACAGGATATCTGTGGTAAGCAGTTCCTGCCCC
GGCTCAGGGCCAAGAACAGATGGTCCCCAGATGCGGTCCCGCCCTCAGCAGTTTCTAGCGAACCATCAGA
TGTTTCCAGGGTGCCCCAAGGACCTGAAATGACCCTGTGCCTTATTTGAACTAACCAATCAGTTTGCTTC
TTGCTTCTGTTTGTGTGCTTCTGCTCCCTGAGCTCAATAAAAGAGCCCACAACCCCTCACTTGGTGGGCC
AGTCCTCTGATAGACTGTGTCCCCTGGATACCCGTATTCTAGATGGCCAACTGCGAGTTCAGCCCGGTGT
CCGGGGACAAACCCTGCTGCCGGCTCTCTAGGAGAGCCCAACTCTGTCTTGGCGTCAGTATCCTGGTCCT
GATCCTCGTCGTGGTGCTCGCGGTGGTCGTCCCGAGGTGGCGCCAGCAGTGGAGCGGTCCGGGCACCACC
AAGCGCTTTCCCGAGACCGTCCTGGCGCGATGCGTCAAGTACACTGAAATTCATCCTGAGATGAGACATG
TAGACTGCCAAAGTGTATGGGATGCTTTCAAGGGTGCATTTATTTCAAAACATCCTTGCAACATTACTGA
AGAAGACTATCAGCCACTAATGAAGTTGGGAACTCAGACCGTACCTTGCAACAAGATTCTTCTTTGGAGC
AGAATAAAAGATCTGGCCCATCAGTTCACACAGGTCCAGCGGGACATGTTCACCCTGGAGGACACGCTGC
TAGGCTACCTTGCTGATGACCTCACATGGTGTGGTGAATTCAACACTTCCAAAATAAACTATCAATCTTG
CCCAGACTGGAGAAAGGACTGCAGCAACAACCCTGTTTCAGTATTCTGGAAAACGGTTTCCCGCAGGTTT
GCAGAAGCTGCCTGTGATGTGGTCCATGTGATGCTCAATGGATCCCGCAGTAAAATCTTTGACAAAAACA
GCACTTTTGGGAGTGTGGAAGTCCATAATTTGCAACCAGAGAAGGTTCAGACACTAGAGGCCTGGGTGAT
ACATGGTGGAAGAGAAGATTCCAGAGACTTATGCCAGGATCCCACCATAAAAGAGCTGGAATCGATTATA
AGCAAAAGGAATATTCAATTTTCCTGCAAGAATATCTACAGACCTGACAAGTTTCTTCAGTGTGTGAAAA
ATCCTGAGGATTCATCTTGCACATCTGAGATCTGAGCGGCCGCGAAGGATCTGCGATCGCTCCGGTGCCC
GTCAGTGGGCAGAGCGCACATCGCCCACAGTCCCCGAGAAGTTGGGGGGAGGGGTCGGCAATTGAACGGG
TGCCTAGAGAAGGTGGCGCGGGGTAAACTGGGAAAGTGATGTCGTGTACTGGCTCCGCCTTTTTCCCGAG
GGTGGGGGAGAACCGTATATAAGTGCAGTAGTCGCCGTGAACGTTCTTTTTCGCAACGGGTTTGCCGCCA
GAACACAGCTGAAGCTTCGAGGGGCTCGCATCTCTCCTTCACGCGCCCGCCGCCCTACCTGAGGCCGCCA
TCCACGCCGGTTGAGTCGCGTTCTGCCGCCTCCCGCCTGTGGTGCCTCCTGAACTGCGTCCGCCGTCTAG
GTAAGTTTAAAGCTCAGGTCGAGACCGGGCCTTTGTCCGGCGCTCCCTTGGAGCCTACCTAGACTCAGCC
GGCTCTCCACGCTTTGCCTGACCCTGCTTGCTCAACTCTACGTCTTTGTTTCGTTTTCTGTTCTGCGCCG
TTACAGATCCAAGCTGTGACCGGCGCCTACGCTAGACGCCACCATGGAGAGCGACGAGAGCGGCCTGCCC
GCCATGGAGATCGAGTGCCGCATCACCGGCACCCTGAACGGCGTGGAGTTCGAGCTGGTGGGCGGCGGAG
AGGGCACCCCCAAGCAGGGCCGCATGACCAACAAGATGAAGAGCACCAAAGGCGCCCTGACCTTCAGCCC
CTACCTGCTGAGCCACGTGATGGGCTACGGCTTCTACCACTTCGGCACCTACCCCAGCGGCTACGAGAAC
CCCTTCCTGCACGCCATCAACAACGGCGGCTACACCAACACCCGCATCGAGAAGTACGAGGACGGCGGCG
TGCTGCACGTGAGCTTCAGCTACCGCTACGAGGCCGGCCGCGTGATCGGCGACTTCAAGGTGGTGGGCAC
CGGCTTCCCCGAGGACAGCGTGATCTTCACCGACAAGATCATCCGCAGCAACGCCACCGTGGAGCACCTG
CACCCCATGGGCGATAACGTGCTGGTGGGCAGCTTCGCCCGCACCTTCAGCCTGCGCGACGGCGGCTACT
ACAGCTTCGTGGTGGACAGCCACATGCACTTCAAGAGCGCCATCCACCCCAGCATCCTGCAGAACGGGGG
CCCCATGTTCGCCTTCCGCCGCGTGGAGGAGCTGCACAGCAACACCGAGCTGGGCATCGTGGAGTACCAG
CACGCCTTCAAGACCCCCATCGCCTTCGCCAGATCCCGCGCTCAGTCGTCCAATTCTGCCGTGGACGGCA
CCGCCGGACCCGGCTCCACCGGATCTCGCGAGGGCAGAGGAAGTCTTCTAACATGCGGTGACGTGGAGGA
GAATCCCGGCCCTATGACCGAGTACAAGCCCACGGTGCGCCTCGCCACCCGCGACGACGTCCCCAGGGCC
GTACGCACCCTCGCCGCCGCGTTCGCCGACTACCCCGCCACGCGCCACACCGTCGATCCGGACCGCCACA
TCGAGCGGGTCACCGAGCTGCAAGAACTCTTCCTCACGCGCGTCGGGCTCGACATCGGCAAGGTGTGGGT
CGCGGACGACGGCGCCGCGGTGGCGGTCTGGACCACGCCGGAGAGCGTCGAAGCGGGGGCGGTGTTCGCC
GAGATCGGCCCGCGCATGGCCGAGTTGAGCGGTTCCCGGCTGGCCGCGCAGCAACAGATGGAAGGCCTCC
TGGCGCCGCACCGGCCCAAGGAGCCCGCGTGGTTCCTGGCCACCGTCGGCGTCTCGCCCGACCACCAGGG
CAAGGGTCTGGGCAGCGCCGTCGTGCTCCCCGGAGTGGAGGCGGCCGAGCGCGCCGGGGTGCCCGCCTTC
CTGGAGACCTCCGCGCCCCGCAACCTCCCCTTCTACGAGCGGCTCGGCTTCACCGTCACCGCCGACGTCG
AGGTGCCCGAAGGACCGCGCACCTGGTGCATGACCCGCAAGCCCGGTGCCTGAAATCAACCTCTGGATTA
CAAAATTTGTGAAAGATTGACTGGTATTCTTAACTATGTTGCTCCTTTTACGCTATGTGGATACGCTGCT
TTAATGCCTTTGTATCATGCTATTGCTTCCCGTATGGCTTTCATTTTCTCCTCCTTGTATAAATCCTGGT
TGCTGTCTCTTTATGAGGAGTTGTGGCCCGTTGTCAGGCAACGTGGCGTGGTGTGCACTGTGTTTGCTGA
CGCAACCCCCACTGGTTGGGGCATTGCCACCACCTGTCAGCTCCTTTCCGGGACTTTCGCTTTCCCCCTC
CCTATTGCCACGGCGGAACTCATCGCCGCCTGCCTTGCCCGCTGCTGGACAGGGGCTCGGCTGTTGGGCA
CTGACAATTCCGTGGTGTTGTCGGGGAAATCATCGTCCTTTCCTTGGCTGCTCGCCTGTGTTGCCACCTG
GATTCTGCGCGGGACGTCCTTCTGCTACGTCCCTTCGGCCCTCAATCCAGCGGACCTTCCTTCCCGCGGC
CTGCTGCCGGCTCTGCGGCCTCTTCCGCGTCTCCGCCTTCGCCCTCAGACGAGTCGGATCTCCCTTTGGG
CCGCCTCCCCGCCTGGTACCTTTAAGACCAATGACTTACAAGGCAGCTGTAGATCTTAGCCACTTTTTAA
AAGAAAAGGGGGGACTGGAAGGGCTAATTCACTCCCAACGAAGATAAGATCTGCTTTTTGCTTGTACTGG
GTCTCTCTGGTTAGACCAGATCTGAGCCTGGGAGCTCTCTGGCTAACTAGGGAACCCACTGCTTAAGCCT
CAATAAAGCTTGCCTTGAGTGCTTCAAGTAGTGTGTGCCCGTCTGTTGTGTGACTCTGGTAACTAGAGAT
CCCTCAGACCCTTTTAGTCAGTGTGGAAAATCTCTAGCAGTAGTAGTTCATGTCATCTTATTATTCAGTA
TTTATAACTTGCAAAGAAATGAATATCAGAGAGTGAGAGGAACTTGTTTATTGCAGCTTATAATGGTTAC
AAATAAAGCAATAGCATCACAAATTTCACAAATAAAGCATTTTTTTCACTGCATTCTAGTTGTGGTTTGT
CCAAACTCATCAATGTATCTTATCATGTCTGGCTCTAGCTATCCCGCCCCTAACTCCGCCCATCCCGCCC
CTAACTCCGCCCAGTTCCGCCCATTCTCCGCCCCATGGCTGACTAATTTTTTTTATTTATGCAGAGGCCG
AGGCCGCCTCGGCCTCTGAGCTATTCCAGAAGTAGTGAGGAGGCTTTTTTGGAGGCCTAGACTTTTGCAG
AGACCAAATTCGTAATCATGTCATAGCTGTTTCCTGTGTGAAATTGTTATCCGCTCACAATTCCACACAA
CATACGAGCCGGAAGCATAAAGTGTAAAGCCTGGGGTGCCTAATGAGTGAGCTAACTCACATTAATTGCG
TTGCGCTCACTGCCCGCTTTCCAGTCGGGAAACCTGTCGTGCCAGCTGCATTAATGAATCGGCCAACGCG
CGGGGAGAGGCGGTTTGCGTATTGGGCGCTCTTCCGCTTCCTCGCTCACTGACTCGCTGCGCTCGGTCGT
TCGGCTGCGGCGAGCGGTATCAGCTCACTCAAAGGCGGTAATACGGTTATCCACAGAATCAGGGGATAAC
GCAGGAAAGAACATGTGAGCAAAAGGCCAGCAAAAGGCCAGGAACCGTAAAAAGGCCGCGTTGCTGGCGT
TTTTCCATAGGCTCCGCCCCCCTGACGAGCATCACAAAAATCGACGCTCAAGTCAGAGGTGGCGAAACCC
GACAGGACTATAAAGATACCAGGCGTTTCCCCCTGGAAGCTCCCTCGTGCGCTCTCCTGTTCCGACCCTG
CCGCTTACCGGATACCTGTCCGCCTTTCTCCCTTCGGGAAGCGTGGCGCTTTCTCATAGCTCACGCTGTA
GGTATCTCAGTTCGGTGTAGGTCGTTCGCTCCAAGCTGGGCTGTGTGCACGAACCCCCCGTTCAGCCCGA
CCGCTGCGCCTTATCCGGTAACTATCGTCTTGAGTCCAACCCGGTAAGACACGACTTATCGCCACTGGCA
GCAGCCACTGGTAACAGGATTAGCAGAGCGAGGTATGTAGGCGGTGCTACAGAGTTCTTGAAGTGGTGGC
CTAACTACGGCTACACTAGAAGAACAGTATTTGGTATCTGCGCTCTGCTGAAGCCAGTTACCTTCGGAAA
AAGAGTTGGTAGCTCTTGATCCGGCAAACAAACCACCGCTGGTAGCGGTGGTTTTTTTGTTTGCAAGCAG
CAGATTACGCGCAGAAAAAAAGGATCTCAAGAAGATCCTTTGATCTTTTCTACGGGGTCTGACGCTCAGT
GGAACGAAAACTCACGTTAAGGGATTTTGGTCATGAGATTATCAAAAAGGATCTTCACCTAGATCCTTTT
AAATTAAAAATGAAGTTTTAAATCAATCTAAAGTATATATGAGTAAACTTGGTCTGACAGTTACCAATGC
TTAATCAGTGAGGCACCTATCTCAGCGATCTGTCTATTTCGTTCATCCATAGTTGCCTGACTCCCCGTCG
TGTAGATAACTACGATACGGGAGGGCTTACCATCTGGCCCCAGTGCTGCAATGATACCGCGAGACCCACG
CTCACCGGCTCCAGATTTATCAGCAATAAACCAGCCAGCCGGAAGGGCCGAGCGCAGAAGTGGTCCTGCA
ACTTTATCCGCCTCCATCCAGTCTATTAATTGTTGCCGGGAAGCTAGAGTAAGTAGTTCGCCAGTTAATA
GTTTGCGCAACGTTGTTGCCATTGCTACAGGCATCGTGGTGTCACGCTCGTCGTTTGGTATGGCTTCATT
CAGCTCCGGTTCCCAACGATCAAGGCGAGTTACATGATCCCCCATGTTGTGCAAAAAAGCGGTTAGCTCC
TTCGGTCCTCCGATCGTTGTCAGAAGTAAGTTGGCCGCAGTGTTATCACTCATGGTTATGGCAGCACTGC
ATAATTCTCTTACTGTCATGCCATCCGTAAGATGCTTTTCTGTGACTGGTGAGTACTCAACCAAGTCATT
CTGAGAATAGTGTATGCGGCGACCGAGTTGCTCTTGCCCGGCGTCAATACGGGATAATACCGCGCCACAT
AGCAGAACTTTAAAAGTGCTCATCATTGGAAAACGTTCTTCGGGGCGAAAACTCTCAAGGATCTTACCGC
TGTTGAGATCCAGTTCGATGTAACCCACTCGTGCACCCAACTGATCTTCAGCATCTTTTACTTTCACCAG
CGTTTCTGGGTGAGCAAAAACAGGAAGGCAAAATGCCGCAAAAAAGGGAATAAGGGCGACACGGAAATGT
TGAATACTCATACTCTTCCTTTTTCAATATTATTGAAGCATTTATCAGGGTTATTGTCTCATGAGCGGAT
ACATATTTGAATGTATTTAGAAAAATAAACAAATAGGGGTTCCGCGCACATTTCCCCGAAAAGTGCCACC
TGACGTCTAAGAAACCATTATTATCATGACATTAACCTATAAAAATAGGCGTATCACGAGGCCCTTTCGT
CTCGCGCGTTTCGGTGATGACGGTGAAAACCTCTGACACATGCAGCTCCCGGAGACGGTCACAGCTTGTC
TGTAAGCGGATGCCGGGAGCAGACAAGCCCGTCAGGGCGCGTCAGCGGGTGTTGGCGGGTGTCGGGGCTG
GCTTAACTATGCGGCATCAGAGCAGATTGTACTGAGAGTGCACCATATGCGGTGTGAAATACCGCACAGA
TGCGTAAGGAGAAAATACCGCATCAGGCGCCATTCGCCATTCAGGCTGCGCAACTGTTGGGAAGGGCGAT
CGGTGCGGGCCTCTTCGCTATTACGCCAGCTGGCGAAAGGGGGATGTGCTGCAAGGCGATTAAGTTGGGT
AACGCCAGGGTTTTCCCAGTCACGACGTTGTAAAACGACGGCCAGTGCCAAGCTG
